Addgene plasmid #38945: PTPN7
Purpose: Bacterial expression for structure determination; may not be full ORF
Depositing lab: Nicola Burgess-Brown. Depositing organization: University of Oxford.
Backbone
  Vector backbone: pNIC28-Bsa4
  Backbone manufacturer: SGC
  Vector type: Bacterial Expression
Growth in bacteria
  Bacterial resistance: Kanamycin, 50 μg/mL
  Growth temperature: 37°C
  Growth strain: Mach1
  Copy number: Low Copy
Gene/Insert
  Gene/Insert name: PTPN7 (alt names: protein tyrosine phosphatase, non-receptor type 7 [isoform 1; tv1]; PDB:2A3K)
  Species: H. sapiens (human)
  Insert size (bp): 981
  GenBank ID: protein tyrosine phosphatase, non-receptor type 7 [isoform 1; tv1]
  Entrez Gene: PTPN7 (a.k.a. BPTP-4, HEPTP, LC-PTP, LPTP, PTPNI)
  Tag / fusion protein: His Tev (N terminal on insert)
  Cloning method: Ligation Independent Cloning
  Sequencing primers: 5′ T7; 3′ T7-term
Terms and licenses: Academic/Nonprofit Terms; Industry Terms: Not Available to Industry
How to cite: PTPN7 was a gift from Nicola Burgess-Brown (Addgene plasmid # 38945 ; http://n2t.net/addgene:38945 ; RRID:Addgene_38945)
