[The description below was written by a language model from this plasmid's Addgene catalogue record.]
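Description:
PTPN7 is a bacterial expression plasmid built on the pNIC28-Bsa4 backbone from the SGC, a vector designed for ligation-independent cloning of protein-coding fragments for recombinant production in E. coli. It carries kanamycin resistance for selection and is recorded as low copy. The record does not explicitly list the promoter or origin of replication, but the recommended sequencing primers (T7 forward and T7 terminator reverse) indicate that the insert sits between a T7 promoter and T7 terminator. Expression would therefore depend on a host strain that supplies T7 RNA polymerase, while the listed Mach1 strain serves for propagation only.

The insert is a 981 bp fragment of human PTPN7 (protein tyrosine phosphatase, non-receptor type 7, isoform 1, transcript variant 1), also known as HePTP or LC-PTP. It was introduced by ligation-independent cloning. The record cautions that it may not represent the full open reading frame, which is typical of structural genomics constructs trimmed to a well-behaved, crystallisable domain. The coding sequence is fused at its N-terminus to a histidine tag followed by a TEV protease cleavage site. This arrangement allows the protein to be captured by immobilised metal affinity chromatography and the tag to be removed afterwards by TEV digestion.

The stated purpose is bacterial expression for structure determination, and the entry links the construct to a deposited PDB structure of the protein. It is suited to producing purified PTPN7 protein for crystallography and, more generally, for biochemical or biophysical studies. No feature table accompanies the record, so details of the vector beyond the catalogue fields are not documented here.
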