>Addgene plasmid #38945 | PTPN7 | depositor partial sequence | sequence record 49003 | PTPN7 sequence 981 bps
ATGCACCATCATCATCATCATTCTTCTGGTGTAGATCTGGGTACCGAGAACCTGTACTTCCAATCCATGA
ACACACCCCGGGAGGTCACCCTACACTTTCTGCGCACTGCTGGACACCCCCTTACCCGCTGGGCCCTTCA
GCGCCAGCCACCCAGCCCCAAGCAACTGGAAGAAGAATTCTTGAAGATCCCTTCAAACTTTGTCAGCCCC
GAAGACCTGGACATCCCTGGCCACGCCTCCAAGGACCGATACAAGACCATCTTGCCAAATCCCCAGAGCC
GTGTCTGTCTAGGCCGGGCACAGAGCCAGGAGGACGGAGATTACATCAATGCCAACTACATCCGAGGCTA
TGACGGGAAGGAGAAGGTCTACATTGCCACCCAGGGCCCCATGCCCAACACTGTGTCGGACTTCTGGGAG
ATGGTGTGGCAAGAGGAAGTGTCCCTCATTGTCATGCTCACTCAGCTCCGAGAGGGCAAGGAGAAATGTG
TCCACTACTGGCCCACAGAAGAGGAAACCTATGGACCCTTCCAGATCCGCATCCAGGACATGAAAGAGTG
CCCAGAATACACTGTGCGGCAGCTCACCATCCAGTACCAGGAAGAGCGCCGGTCAGTAAAGCACATCCTC
TTTTCGGCCTGGCCAGACCATCAGACACCAGAATCAGCTGGGCCCCTGCTGCGCCTAGTGGCAGAGGTGG
AGGAGAGCCCGGAGACAGCCGCCCACCCCGGGCCTATCGTAGTCCACTGCAGTGCAGGGATTGGCCGGAC
GGGCTGCTTCATCGCCACGCGAATTGGCTGTCAACAGCTGAAAGCCCGAGGAGAAGTGGACATTCTGGGT
ATTGTGTGCCAACTGCGGCTAGACAGAGGGGGGATGATCCAGACGGCAGAGCAGTACCAGTTCCTGCACC
ACACTTTGGCCCTGTATGCAGGCCAGCTGCCTGAGGAACCCTAAGACAGTAAAGGTGGATACGGATCCGA
A
