>Addgene plasmid #38945 | PTPN7 | addgene partial sequence | sequence record 52801 | pBRrevBam_primer
GTGATGCCGGCCACGATGCGTCCGGCGTAGAGGATCGAGATCTCGATCCCGCGAAATTAATACGACTCAC
TATAGGGGAATTGTGAGCGGATAACAATTCCCCTCTAGAAATAATTTTGTTTAACTTTAAGAAGGAGATA
TACATATGCACCATCATCATCATCATTCTTCTGGTGTAGATCTGGGTACCGAGAACCTGTACTTCCAATC
CATGAACACACCCCGGGAGGTCACCCTACACTTTCTGCGCACTGCTGGACACCCCCTTACCCGCTGGGCC
CTTCAGCGCCAGCCACCCAGCCCCAAGCAACTGGAAGAAGAATTCTTGAAGATCCCTTCAAACTTTGTCA
GCCCCGAAGACCTGGACATCCCTGGCCACGCCTCCAAGGACCGATACAAGACCATCTTGCCAAATCCCCA
GAGCCGTGTCTGTCTAGGCCGGGCACAGAGCCAGGAGGACGGAGATTACATCAATGCCAACTACATCCGA
GGCTATGACGGGAAGGAGAAGGTCTACATTGCCACCCAGGGCCCCATGCCCAACACTGTGTCGGACTTCT
GGGAGATGGTGTGGCAAGAGGAAGTGTCCCTCATTGTCATGCTCACTCAGCTCCGAGAGGGCAAGGAGAA
ATGTGTCCACTACTGGCCCACAGAAGAGGAAACCTATGGACCCTTCCAGATCCGCATCCAGGACATGAAA
GAGTGCCCAGAATACACTGTGCGGCAGCTCACCATCCAGTACCAGGAAGAGCGCCGGTCAGTAAAGCACA
TCCTCTTTTCGGCCTGGCCAGACCATCAGACACCAGAATCAGCTGGGCCCCTGCTGCGCCTAGTGGCAGA
GGTGGAGGAGAGCCCGGAGACAGCCGCCCACCCCGGGCCTATCG
